Addgene plasmid #163676: TMD21
Purpose: Expresses a ST6GAL1 mutant with 21 amino acids in its TMD in mammalian cells
Depositing lab: Lei Lu. Depositing organization: Nanyang Technological University (NTU). Publication: A quantitative study of the Golgi retention of glycosyltransferases. Sun X, Mahajan D, Chen B, Song Z, Lu L. J Cell Sci. 2021 Oct 15;134(20). pii: 272560. doi: 10.1242/jcs.258564. Epub 2021 Oct 21. PubMed 34533190.
Backbone
  Vector backbone: pmoxGFP-N1
  Backbone manufacturer: E. Snapp (Addgene plasmid # 68070)
  Backbone size w/o insert (bp): 4695
  Total vector size (bp): 5046
  Modifications to backbone: The original NdeI in pmoxGFP-N1 is abolished.
  Vector type: Mammalian Expression
Growth in bacteria
  Bacterial resistance: Kanamycin, 50 μg/mL
  Growth temperature: 37°C
  Growth strain: DH5alpha
  Copy number: High Copy
Gene/Insert
  Gene/Insert name: partial length ST6 beta-galactoside alpha-2,6-sialyltransferase 1 mutant (alt names: ST6GAL1; ST)
  Species: H. sapiens (human)
  Insert size (bp): 351
  Mutation: For this partial length ST chimera, two restriction sites, SpeI and NdeI, were introduced into the TMD by silent muation and its TMD length is elongated to 21 amino acids by inserting Ala, Val, Leu and Val residues.
  GenBank ID: BC040009
  Entrez Gene: ST6GAL1 (a.k.a. CDw75, SIAT1, ST6GalI, ST6N)
  Tag / fusion protein: GFP (C terminal on backbone)
  Cloning method: Restriction Enzyme; 5′ cloning site XhoI (not destroyed); 3′ cloning site AgeI (not destroyed)
  Sequencing primers: 5′ CMV-F
Terms and licenses: Academic/Nonprofit Terms; Industry Terms: Not Available to Industry
How to cite: TMD21 was a gift from Lei Lu (Addgene plasmid # 163676 ; http://n2t.net/addgene:163676 ; RRID:Addgene_163676)
