[The description below was written by a language model from this plasmid's Addgene catalogue record and pLannotate feature annotations shown in this document.]
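Description:
TMD21 is a mammalian expression plasmid of about 5.0 kb built on pmoxGFP-N1, an N1-type fusion vector in which the original NdeI site has been removed. It replicates in E. coli from a high-copy ColE1/pUC origin and also carries an f1 phage origin. Selection relies on a single NeoR/KanR (Tn5 aminoglycoside phosphotransferase) gene preceded by both a bacterial bla-type promoter and the SV40 enhancer/early promoter and followed by the HSV TK polyadenylation signal. This arrangement gives kanamycin resistance in bacteria and can confer G418 resistance in transfected mammalian cells. Short matches annotated as ble, SV40 large T antigen and bGH poly(A) fragments look like incidental backbone remnants rather than functional parts.

The payload is a 351 bp partial-length human ST6GAL1 (beta-galactoside alpha-2,6-sialyltransferase 1) coding fragment cloned between XhoI and AgeI. It sits downstream of the CMV immediate-early enhancer and promoter and is fused at its C terminus to moxGFP, with the transcript terminated by the SV40 poly(A) signal. moxGFP is a monomeric GFP variant optimized for oxidizing environments such as the secretory pathway, which suits a tag attached to a Golgi glycosyltransferase. The transmembrane domain (TMD) of the fragment was engineered with silent SpeI and NdeI sites and lengthened to 21 amino acids by inserting Ala, Val, Leu and Val residues. Removal of the backbone NdeI site presumably keeps the introduced site unique, so the TMD can be exchanged as a cassette. The construct expresses this fluorescent TMD-length variant in mammalian cells, and the associated work is a quantitative study of the Golgi retention of glycosyltransferases.
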