Features (pLannotate 1.2.2; 15 found; start..end, strand, type, name):
     10..375     +  enhancer       CMV enhancer: human cytomegalovirus immediate early enhancer
    376..579     +  promoter       CMV promoter: human cytomegalovirus (CMV) immediate early promoter
    602..629     +  misc_feature   MCS (fragment): multiple cloning site
    636..986     +  CDS            ST6GAL1 (fragment): SIAT1_HUMAN - Also known as SIAT1. Experimental evidence at protein level: Swiss-Prot protein existence level 1. Transfers sialic acid from CMP-sialic acid to galactose- containing acceptor substrates. From Homo sapiens (Human).
   1002..1721    +  CDS            moxGFP: monomeric GFP variant optimized for use in oxidizing environments such as the secretory pathway (Costantini et al., 2015)
   1737..1820    +  CDS            large T antigen (fragment): large T antigen from SV40 (simian virus 40)
   1843..1964    +  polyA_signal   SV40 poly(A) signal: SV40 polyadenylation signal
   1998..2426    -  rep_origin     f1 ori (sequence partly withheld): f1 bacteriophage origin of replication; arrow indicates direction of (+) strand synthesis
   2453..2557    +  promoter       AmpR promoter: bla
   2559..2916    +  promoter       SV40 promoter: SV40 enhancer and early promoter
   2951..3745    +  CDS            NeoR/KanR: aminoglycoside phosphotransferase from Tn5; aph(3')-II (or nptII); confers resistance to neomycin, kanamycin, and G418 (Geneticin®)
   3766..3918    +  CDS            ble (fragment): BLE_KLEPN - Experimental evidence at protein level: Swiss-Prot protein existence level 1. Binding protein with a strong affinity to the bleomycin family of antibiotics. Binds to CL990; an antimitotic-antibiotic compound. From Klebsiella pneumoniae.
   3977..4024    +  polyA_signal   HSV TK poly(A) signal: herpes simplex virus thymidine kinase polyadenylation signal (Cole and Stacy, 1985)
   4115..4131    -  polyA_signal   bGH poly(A) signal (fragment): bovine growth hormone polyadenylation signal
   4353..4941    +  rep_origin     ori: high-copy-number ColE1/pMB1/pBR322/pUC origin of replication
>Addgene plasmid #163676 | TMD21 | addgene full sequence | sequence record 322681 | Addgene NGS Result
GCCATGCATTAGTTATTAATAGTAATCAATTACGGGGTCATTAGTTCATAGCCCATATATGGAGTTCCGC
GTTACATAACTTACGGTAAATGGCCCGCCTGGCTGACCGCCCAACGACCCCCGCCCATTGACGTCAATAA
TGACGTATGTTCCCATAGTAACGCCAATAGGGACTTTCCATTGACGTCAATGGGTGGAGTATTTACGGTA
AACTGCCCACTTGGCAGTACATCAAGTGTATCATATATGCCAAGTACGCCCCCTATTGACGTCAATGACG
GTAAATGGCCCGCCTGGCATTATGCCCAGTACATGACCTTATGGGACTTTCCTACTTGGCAGTACATCTA
CGTATTAGTCATCGCTATTACCATGGTGATGCGGTTTTGGCAGTACATCAATGGGCGTGGATAGCGGTTT
GACTCACGGGGATTTCCAAGTCTCCACCCCATTGACGTCAATGGGAGTTTGTTTTGGCACCAAAATCAAC
GGGACTTTCCAAAATGTCGTAACAACTCCGCCCCATTGACGCAAATGGGCGGTAGGCGTGTACGGTGGGA
GGTCTATATAAGCAGAGCTGGTTTAGTGAACCGTCAGATCCGCTAGCGCTACCGGACTCAGATCTCGAGG
CCACCATGATTCACACCAACCTGAAGAAAAAGTTCAGCTGCTGCGTACTAGTCGCAGTACTGGTCTTTCT
TCTGTTTGCAGTGATATGTGTGTGGAAGGAAAAGAAGAAAGGGAGTTACTATGATTCCTTTAAATTGCAA
ACCAAGGAATTCCAGGTGTTAAAGAGTCTGGGGAAATTGGCCATGGGGTCTGATTCCCAGTCTGTATCCT
CAAGCAGCACCCAGGACCCCCACAGGGGCCGCCAGACCCTCGGCAGTCTCAGAGGCCTAGCCAAGGCCAA
ACCAGAGGCCTCCTTCCAGGTGTGGAACAAGGACAGCTCTTCCAAAAACCTTATCCCTAGGCTGCAAAAG
ATCTGGGCACCGGTCGCCACCATGGTGTCCAAGGGCGAGGAGCTGTTCACCGGGGTGGTGCCCATCCTGG
TCGAGCTGGACGGCGACGTAAACGGCCACAAGTTCTCCGTGCGGGGCGAGGGCGAGGGCGATGCCACCAA
CGGCAAGCTGACCCTGAAGTTCATCAGCACCACCGGCAAGCTGCCCGTGCCCTGGCCCACCCTCGTGACC
ACCCTGACCTACGGCGTGCAGAGCTTCTCCCGCTACCCCGACCACATGAAGCGCCACGACTTCTTCAAGA
GCGCCATGCCCGAAGGCTACGTCCAGGAGCGCACCATCTCCTTCAAGGACGACGGCACCTACAAGACCCG
CGCCGAGGTGAAGTTCGAGGGCGACACCCTGGTGAACCGCATCGAGCTGAAGGGCATCGACTTCAAGGAG
GACGGCAACATCCTGGGGCACAAGCTGGAGTACAACTTCAACTCCCACAACGTCTATATCACCGCCGACA
AGCAGAAGAACGGCATCAAGGCCAACTTCAAGATCCGCCACAACGTGGAGGACGGCTCCGTGCAGCTCGC
CGACCACTACCAGCAGAACACCCCCATCGGCGACGGCCCCGTGCTGCTGCCCGACAACCACTACCTGTCC
ACCCAGTCCAAGCTGTCCAAAGACCCCAACGAGAAGCGCGATCACATGGTCCTTCTGGAATTCGTGACCG
CCGCCGGGATCACTCACGGCATGGACGAGCTGTACAAGTAAGCGGCCGCGACTCTAGATCATAATCAGCC
ATACCACATTTGTAGAGGTTTTACTTGCTTTAAAAAACCTCCCACACCTCCCCCTGAACCTGAAACATAA
AATGAATGCAATTGTTGTTGTTAACTTGTTTATTGCAGCTTATAATGGTTACAAATAAAGCAATAGCATC
ACAAATTTCACAAATAAAGCATTTTTTTCACTGCATTCTAGTTGTGGTTTGTCCAAACTCATCAATGTAT
CTTAAGGCGTAAATTGTAAGCGTTAATATTTTGTTAAAATTCGCGTTAAATTTTTGTTAAATCAGCTCAT
TTTTTAACCAATAGGCCGAAATCGGCAAAATCCCTTATAAATCAAAAGAATAGACCGAGATAGGGT
[37 nt withheld, positions 2097-2133]
AAAGAACGTGGACTCCAACGTCAAAGG
[49 nt withheld, positions 2161-2209]
T
[91 nt withheld, positions 2211-2301]
G
[124 nt withheld, positions 2303-2426]
CAGGTGGCACTTTTCGGGGAAATGTGCGCGGAACCCCTATTTGTTTATTTTTCTAAATACATTCAAATAT
GTATCCGCTCATGAGACAATAACCCTGATAAATGCTTCAATAATATTGAAAAAGGAAGAGTCCTGAGGCG
GAAAGAACCAGCTGTGGAATGTGTGTCAGTTAGGGTGTGGAAAGTCCCCAGGCTCCCCAGCAGGCAGAAG
TATGCAAAGCATGCATCTCAATTAGTCAGCAACCAGGTGTGGAAAGTCCCCAGGCTCCCCAGCAGGCAGA
AGTATGCAAAGCATGCATCTCAATTAGTCAGCAACCATAGTCCCGCCCCTAACTCCGCCCATCCCGCCCC
TAACTCCGCCCAGTTCCGCCCATTCTCCGCCCCATGGCTGACTAATTTTTTTTATTTATGCAGAGGCCGA
GGCCGCCTCGGCCTCTGAGCTATTCCAGAAGTAGTGAGGAGGCTTTTTTGGAGGCCTAGGCTTTTGCAAA
GATCGATCAAGAGACAGGATGAGGATCGTTTCGCATGATTGAACAAGATGGATTGCACGCAGGTTCTCCG
GCCGCTTGGGTGGAGAGGCTATTCGGCTATGACTGGGCACAACAGACAATCGGCTGCTCTGATGCCGCCG
TGTTCCGGCTGTCAGCGCAGGGGCGCCCGGTTCTTTTTGTCAAGACCGACCTGTCCGGTGCCCTGAATGA
ACTGCAAGACGAGGCAGCGCGGCTATCGTGGCTGGCCACGACGGGCGTTCCTTGCGCAGCTGTGCTCGAC
GTTGTCACTGAAGCGGGAAGGGACTGGCTGCTATTGGGCGAAGTGCCGGGGCAGGATCTCCTGTCATCTC
ACCTTGCTCCTGCCGAGAAAGTATCCATCATGGCTGATGCAATGCGGCGGCTGCATACGCTTGATCCGGC
TACCTGCCCATTCGACCACCAAGCGAAACATCGCATCGAGCGAGCACGTACTCGGATGGAAGCCGGTCTT
GTCGATCAGGATGATCTGGACGAAGAGCATCAGGGGCTCGCGCCAGCCGAACTGTTCGCCAGGCTCAAGG
CGAGCATGCCCGACGGCGAGGATCTCGTCGTGACCCATGGCGATGCCTGCTTGCCGAATATCATGGTGGA
AAATGGCCGCTTTTCTGGATTCATCGACTGTGGCCGGCTGGGTGTGGCGGACCGCTATCAGGACATAGCG
TTGGCTACCCGTGATATTGCTGAAGAGCTTGGCGGCGAATGGGCTGACCGCTTCCTCGTGCTTTACGGTA
TCGCCGCTCCCGATTCGCAGCGCATCGCCTTCTATCGCCTTCTTGACGAGTTCTTCTGAGCGGGACTCTG
GGGTTCGAAATGACCGACCAAGCGACGCCCAACCTGCCATCACGAGATTTCGATTCCACCGCCGCCTTCT
ATGAAAGGTTGGGCTTCGGAATCGTTTTCCGGGACGCCGGCTGGATGATCCTCCAGCGCGGGGATCTCAT
GCTGGAGTTCTTCGCCCACCCTAGGGGGAGGCTAACTGAAACACGGAAGGAGACAATACCGGAAGGAACC
CGCGCTATGACGGCAATAAAAAGACAGAATAAAACGCACGGTGTTGGGTCGTTTGTTCATAAACGCGGGG
TTCGGTCCCAGGGCTGGCACTCTGTCGATACCCCACCGAGACCCCATTGGGGCCAATACGCCCGCGTTTC
TTCCTTTTCCCCACCCCACCCCCCAAGTTCGGGTGAAGGCCCAGGGCTCGCAGCCAACGTCGGGGCGGCA
GGCCCTGCCATAGCCTCAGGTTACTCATATATACTTTAGATTGATTTAAAACTTCATTTTTAATTTAAAA
GGATCTAGGTGAAGATCCTTTTTGATAATCTCATGACCAAAATCCCTTAACGTGAGTTTTCGTTCCACTG
AGCGTCAGACCCCGTAGAAAAGATCAAAGGATCTTCTTGAGATCCTTTTTTTCTGCGCGTAATCTGCTGC
TTGCAAACAAAAAAACCACCGCTACCAGCGGTGGTTTGTTTGCCGGATCAAGAGCTACCAACTCTTTTTC
CGAAGGTAACTGGCTTCAGCAGAGCGCAGATACCAAATACTGTTCTTCTAGTGTAGCCGTAGTTAGGCCA
CCACTTCAAGAACTCTGTAGCACCGCCTACATACCTCGCTCTGCTAATCCTGTTACCAGTGGCTGCTGCC
AGTGGCGATAAGTCGTGTCTTACCGGGTTGGACTCAAGACGATAGTTACCGGATAAGGCGCAGCGGTCGG
GCTGAACGGGGGGTTCGTGCACACAGCCCAGCTTGGAGCGAACGACCTACACCGAACTGAGATACCTACA
GCGTGAGCTATGAGAAAGCGCCACGCTTCCCGAAGGGAGAAAGGCGGACAGGTATCCGGTAAGCGGCAGG
GTCGGAACAGGAGAGCGCACGAGGGAGCTTCCAGGGGGAAACGCCTGGTATCTTTATAGTCCTGTCGGGT
TTCGCCACCTCTGACTTGAGCGTCGATTTTTGTGATGCTCGTCAGGGGGGCGGAGCCTATGGAAAAACGC
CAGCAACGCGGCCTTTTTACGGTTCCTGGCCTTTTGCTGGCCTTTTGCTCACATGTTCTTTCCTGCGTTA
TCCCCTGATTCTGTGGATAACCGTATTACC
